Addgene plasmid #122378: pRS159
Purpose: (Empty Backbone) CRISPRi plasmid for use in Candida albicans. Contains dCas9-Mxi1 and NEUT5L integration site and the sgRNA cloning site (SNR52 promoter, PacI sites, sgRNA tail)
Depositing lab: Rebecca Shapiro. Depositing organization: University of Guelph. Publication: A CRISPR Interference Platform for Efficient Genetic Repression in Candida albicans. Wensing L, Sharma J, Uthayakumar D, Proteau Y, Chavez A, Shapiro RS. mSphere. 2019 Feb 13;4(1). pii: 4/1/e00002-19. doi: 10.1128/mSphere.00002-19. PubMed 30760609.
Backbone
  Vector backbone: pRS143
  Vector type: Yeast Expression, CRISPR
  Selectable markers: NAT
Growth in bacteria
  Bacterial resistance: Ampicillin, 100 μg/mL
  Growth temperature: 37°C
  Growth strain: DH5alpha
  Copy number: Unknown
Terms and licenses: Academic/Nonprofit Terms; Industry Terms: Not Available to Industry
How to cite: pRS159 was a gift from Rebecca Shapiro (Addgene plasmid # 122378 ; http://n2t.net/addgene:122378 ; RRID:Addgene_122378)
