[The description below was written by a language model from this plasmid's Addgene catalogue record, the feature table of its GenBank file and pLannotate feature annotations shown in this document.]
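Description:
pRS159 is an empty-backbone CRISPR interference plasmid for the fungal pathogen Candida albicans, built on pRS143 and about 12.8 kb in size. The two sequence records held for it differ by 14 bp (12,770 and 12,784 bp). It is propagated in E. coli through a high-copy ColE1/pUC-type origin with ampicillin selection from the bla gene. It also retains typical cloning-vector remnants: lac promoter/operator, lacZα fragment, T3 and T7 promoters, M13 primer sites and a split f1 origin. Selection in Candida relies on a nourseothricin (NAT) marker, annotated as a streptothricin acetyltransferase coding sequence between the Ashbya gossypii TEF promoter and terminator. Fragments resembling URA3 flank this cassette, but the record does not explain them.

The effector is a catalytically dead Streptococcus pyogenes Cas9 (annotated as carrying D10A and N863A) followed by an SV40 nuclear localization signal and a fragment of the mammalian transcriptional repressor Mxi1. The fusion binds DNA under guide RNA direction without cutting it and represses transcription at the targeted locus. The promoter driving dCas9-Mxi1 is not annotated in either feature table. According to the catalogue description, the guide cassette consists of the SNR52 promoter, PacI sites for inserting a target-specific spacer, and the sgRNA tail. Only the gRNA scaffold is annotated, and it sits within the interrupted f1 origin region. The plasmid also carries NEUT5L sequence that directs integration into that Candida genomic locus, although this homology is not marked in the feature tables.

In use, a guide sequence is cloned into the PacI site and the construct is integrated into C. albicans under NAT selection to knock down a chosen gene without editing it.
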