LOCUS       Exported 12770 bp ds-DNA circular SYN 12-MAY-2021
DEFINITION  CRISPRi plasmid for use in Candida albicans. Contains dCas9-Mxi1 and
            NEUT5L integration site and the sgRNA cloning site (SNR52 promoter,
            PacI sites, sgRNA tail).
ACCESSION   .
VERSION     .
KEYWORDS    pRS159
SOURCE      synthetic DNA construct
  ORGANISM  synthetic DNA construct
REFERENCE   1 (bases 1 to 12770)
  AUTHORS   Wensing L, Sharma J, Uthayakumar D, Proteau Y, Chavez A, Shapiro RS
  TITLE     A CRISPR Interference Platform for Efficient Genetic Repression in
            Candida albicans.
  JOURNAL   mSphere. 2019 Feb 13;4(1). pii: 4/1/e00002-19. doi:
            10.1128/mSphere.00002-19.
  PUBMED    30760609
REFERENCE   2 (bases 1 to 12770)
  AUTHORS   .
  TITLE     Direct Submission
  JOURNAL   Exported May 12, 2021 from SnapGene Server 1.1.58
            http://www.snapgene.com
FEATURES             Location/Qualifiers
     source          1..12770
                     /organism="synthetic DNA construct"
                     /mol_type="other DNA"
     protein_bind    1..17
                     /label=lac operator
                     /bound_moiety="lac repressor encoded by lacI"
                     /note="The lac repressor binds to the lac operator to
                     inhibit transcription in E. coli. This inhibition can be
                     relieved by adding lactose or
                     isopropyl-beta-D-thiogalactopyranoside (IPTG)."
     primer_bind     6..28
                     /label=M13/pUC Reverse
                     /note="In lacZ gene"
     primer_bind     25..41
                     /label=M13 rev
                     /note="common sequencing primer, one of multiple similar
                     variants"
     primer_bind     25..41
                     /label=M13 Reverse
                     /note="In lacZ gene. Also called M13-rev"
     promoter        62..80
                     /label=T3 promoter
                     /note="promoter for bacteriophage T3 RNA polymerase"
     CDS             1114..5217
                     /codon_start=1
                     /product="catalytically dead mutant of the Cas9
                     endonuclease from the Streptococcus pyogenes Type II
                     CRISPR/Cas system"
                     /label=dCas9
                     /note="RNA-guided DNA-binding protein that lacks
                     endonuclease activity due to the D10A mutation in the RuvC
                     catalytic domain and the N863A mutation in the HNH
                     catalytic domain"
                     /translation="MDKKYSIGLAIGTNSVGWAVITDEYKVPSKKFKVLGNTDRHSIKK
                     NLIGALLFDSGETAEATRLKRTARRRYTRRKNRICYLQEIFSNEMAKVDDSFFHRLEES
                     FLVEEDKKHERHPIFGNIVDEVAYHEKYPTIYHLRKKLVDSTDKADLRLIYLALAHMIK
                     FRGHFLIEGDLNPDNSDVDKLFIQLVQTYNQLFEENPINASGVDAKAILSARLSKSRRL
                     ENLIAQLPGEKKNGLFGNLIALSLGLTPNFKSNFDLAEDAKLQLSKDTYDDDLDNLLAQ
                     IGDQYADLFLAAKNLSDAILLSDILRVNTEITKAPLSASMIKRYDEHHQDLTLLKALVR
                     QQLPEKYKEIFFDQSKNGYAGYIDGGASQEEFYKFIKPILEKMDGTEELLVKLNREDLL
                     RKQRTFDNGSIPHQIHLGELHAILRRQEDFYPFLKDNREKIEKILTFRIPYYVGPLARG
                     NSRFAWMTRKSEETITPWNFEEVVDKGASAQSFIERMTNFDKNLPNEKVLPKHSLLYEY
                     FTVYNELTKVKYVTEGMRKPAFLSGEQKKAIVDLLFKTNRKVTVKQLKEDYFKKIECFD
                     SVEISGVEDRFNASLGTYHDLLKIIKDKDFLDNEENEDILEDIVLTLTLFEDREMIEER
                     LKTYAHLFDDKVMKQLKRRRYTGWGRLSRKLINGIRDKQSGKTILDFLKSDGFANRNFM
                     QLIHDDSLTFKEDIQKAQVSGQGDSLHEHIANLAGSPAIKKGILQTVKVVDELVKVMGR
                     HKPENIVIEMARENQTTQKGQKNSRERMKRIEEGIKELGSQILKEHPVENTQLQNEKLY
                     LYYLQNGRDMYVDQELDINRLSDYDVDHIVPQSFLKDDSIDNKVLTRSDKARGKSDNVP
                     SEEVVKKMKNYWRQLLNAKLITQRKFDNLTKAERGGLSELDKAGFIKRQLVETRQITKH
                     VAQILDSRMNTKYDENDKLIREVKVITLKSKLVSDFRKDFQFYKVREINNYHHAHDAYL
                     NAVVGTALIKKYPKLESEFVYGDYKVYDVRKMIAKSEQEIGKATAKYFFYSNIMNFFKT
                     EITLANGEIRKRPLIETNGETGEIVWDKGRDFATVRKVLSMPQVNIVKKTEVQTGGFSK
                     ESILPKRNSDKLIARKKDWDPKKYGGFDSPTVAYSVLVVAKVEKGKSKKLKSVKELLGI
                     TIMERSSFEKNPIDFLEAKGYKEVKKDLIIKLPKYSLFELENGRKRMLASAGELQKGNE
                     LALPSKYVNFLYLASHYEKLKGSPEDNEQKQLFVEQHKHYLDEIIEQISEFSKRVILAD
                     ANLDKVLSAYNKHRDKPIREQAENIIHLFTLTNLGAPAAFKYFDTTIDRKRYTSTKEVL
                     DATLIHQSITGLYETRIDLSQLGGD"
     CDS             5230..5250
                     /codon_start=1
                     /product="nuclear localization signal of SV40 (simian virus
                     40) large T antigen"
                     /label=SV40 NLS
                     /translation="PKKKRKV"
     terminator      6544..6741
                     /label=TEF terminator
                     /note="Ashbya gossypii TEF terminator"
     promoter        complement(7342..7685)
                     /label=TEF promoter
                     /note="Ashbya gossypii TEF promoter"
     primer_bind     complement(8648..8667)
                     /label=T7
                     /note="T7 promoter, forward primer"
     promoter        complement(8649..8667)
                     /label=T7 promoter
                     /note="promoter for bacteriophage T7 RNA polymerase"
     primer_bind     complement(8674..8691)
                     /label=M13 Forward
                     /note="In lacZ gene. Also called M13-F20 or M13 (-21)
                     Forward"
     primer_bind     complement(8674..8690)
                     /label=M13 fwd
                     /note="common sequencing primer, one of multiple similar
                     variants"
     primer_bind     complement(8683..8705)
                     /label=M13/pUC Forward
                     /note="In lacZ gene"
     primer_bind     complement(8919..8938)
                     /label=F1ori-R
                     /note="F1 origin, reverse primer"
     misc_RNA        complement(8975..9049)
                     /label=gRNA scaffold
                     /note="guide RNA scaffold for the Streptococcus pyogenes
                     CRISPR/Cas9 system"
     primer_bind     10501..10522
                     /label=F1ori-F
                     /note="F1 origin, forward primer"
     promoter        10685..10789
                     /gene="bla"
                     /label=AmpR promoter
     CDS             10790..11650
                     /codon_start=1
                     /gene="bla"
                     /product="beta-lactamase"
                     /label=AmpR
                     /note="confers resistance to ampicillin, carbenicillin, and
                     related antibiotics"
                     /translation="MSIQHFRVALIPFFAAFCLPVFAHPETLVKVKDAEDQLGARVGYI
                     ELDLNSGKILESFRPEERFPMMSTFKVLLCGAVLSRIDAGQEQLGRRIHYSQNDLVEYS
                     PVTEKHLTDGMTVRELCSAAITMSDNTAANLLLTTIGGPKELTAFLHNMGDHVTRLDRW
                     EPELNEAIPNDERDTTMPVAMATTLRKLLTGELLTLASRQQLIDWMEADKVAGPLLRSA
                     LPAGWFIADKSGAGERGSRGIIAALGPDGKPSRIVVIYTTGSQATMDERNRQIAEIGAS
                     LIKHW"
     primer_bind     complement(11008..11027)
                     /label=Amp-R
                     /note="Ampicillin resistance gene, reverse primer"
     rep_origin      11821..12409
                     /direction=RIGHT
                     /label=ori
                     /note="high-copy-number ColE1/pMB1/pBR322/pUC origin of
                     replication"
     primer_bind     12310..12329
                     /label=pBR322ori-F
                     /note="pBR322 origin, forward primer"
     primer_bind     12563..12580
                     /label=L4440
                     /note="L4440 vector, forward primer"
     protein_bind    12697..12718
                     /label=CAP binding site
                     /bound_moiety="E. coli catabolite activator protein"
                     /note="CAP binding activates transcription in the presence
                     of cAMP."
     promoter        12733..12763
                     /label=lac promoter
                     /note="promoter for the E. coli lac operon"
ORIGIN
        1 ttgtgagcgg ataacaattt cacacaggaa acagctatga ccatgattac gccaagctcg
       61 aaattaaccc tcactaaagg gaacaaaagc tggtaccaga gctattaaga tcaccagcct
      121 cgtttataat aaacttagtc taatatttct tttggaccaa aatagaaact gttctcaggt
      181 ggcaaaaaac agcttaaagt ctgtgttaaa aaaagatctc ggctatgcca atcaaaaagg
      241 agtgacatta ttatgtaaaa gaagaaatgt tgtaattccg cgaaacaaca attttaatgc
      301 ttactgtgcc gccaccaata tcctatggcc aaggggcctt taaacatgcc acggaaatat
      361 acagtcaaag taaacctact atgtctttag agccttcagg atcaattgtt tttaaatgaa
      421 tgactgcaaa actagaaaag tagcctctta cataagcaag tcatttgtac accgagagtt
      481 tagtaaccag tgaagcaagt atatctggca aacctgaaac ttatctgtga attataaagc
      541 tcataagtaa aaagtgtaga aaagaagata aggcagacca aatacaaatt tgcaacagta
      601 caacgaatat ttcagcgtca aaactagaga ataataaaga aaacgatctt ttcaaaaaga
      661 aaaaaccttt tagttttcct ttgttgttgt tgtgggtgtg tgctatttat attatatagt
      721 ttactcataa taccataaaa tattcggttt gattaggtta ttttaataag ctaatttgtt
      781 tctaatcgtg taatttatgc tgtgtatatt aagtagtgtg tgcactgccc aaaaatgttt
      841 gttgtttata gtcggttaaa gagaaaaaag aaaaaaagat ccatacacac acgttaatta
      901 gttgttcaac gtaatacact catattttgt tcttatttgc tttcggtcgc tgttctcacc
      961 aagatttatt gccaacgaaa caattttttt ttatatattt tcagattttt ctttttttcc
     1021 tttcctttcc ttttctaatt ttcactcctg gttttctttc tttcttagaa acattatctc
     1081 gatattaata ttaaaaaaat ataatcattc aaaatggata aaaaatactc cataggtttg
     1141 gccattggaa ccaattcagt tggatgggct gtaatcactg atgaatataa ggttccttct
     1201 aaaaagttca aagttttagg aaatactgat agacactcca ttaaaaagaa tttaattggt
     1261 gccttgttgt ttgacagtgg tgaaacagct gaagcaactc gtttgaaaag aacagctaga
     1321 agaagatata ccagaagaaa gaacagaatt tgttacttgc aagaaatctt ttctaatgaa
     1381 atggcaaagg ttgatgattc tttttttcat agattggaag aaagtttctt agttgaagaa
     1441 gataagaaac atgaaagaca tccaatcttt ggtaatattg tagatgaagt ggcttaccac
     1501 gaaaaatatc ctacaattta tcatttgaga aaaaaattag ttgactccac tgataaagct
     1561 gacttaagac ttatatattt ggcattggct cacatgatca agttcagagg tcacttctta
     1621 attgaaggtg atttgaatcc agataattcc gatgtcgaca agttgtttat tcaattggtt
     1681 caaacttaca accaactttt cgaggaaaat ccaatcaatg cctcaggtgt ggatgctaaa
     1741 gctattttat ctgctagatt gtcaaaaagt agacgtttgg aaaatcttat tgcccaattg
     1801 ccaggtgaaa aaaaaaatgg attgtttgga aacttaattg cattatcttt gggtttgacc
     1861 ccaaatttca aatcaaactt tgatttggcc gaggatgcta aacttcaatt gtctaaggat
     1921 acatacgatg acgatttaga taatcttctt gcccaaattg gtgatcaata tgcagattta
     1981 ttcttggcag ctaagaactt gagtgatgca attttgttaa gtgacatttt gagagtcaac
     2041 acagaaatta caaaagctcc tttatccgcc tctatgatta aaagatatga tgaacaccat
     2101 caagatttaa ccttgttgaa agctcttgta cgtcaacaat taccagaaaa gtataaagaa
     2161 atattctttg atcaatctaa aaatggttac gctggttata ttgatggtgg tgctagtcaa
     2221 gaagaatttt ataagtttat caagccaatt cttgaaaaaa tggatggtac tgaggaattg
     2281 ttggttaagt tgaatcgaga ggatttactt cgtaagcaaa gaacatttga taacggttct
     2341 atccctcatc aaatccactt aggtgagtta cacgctatct tgagacgtca ggaagatttt
     2401 tacccttttt tgaaagacaa tcgtgaaaaa attgaaaaaa ttttgacttt cagaattcct
     2461 tattacgtcg ggccattggc tagaggtaat tctagatttg catggatgac tcgtaaatct
     2521 gaagagacta tcaccccatg gaattttgag gaagttgttg ataagggagc ctccgctcaa
     2581 tcattcatcg agagaatgac caatttcgac aaaaacttgc caaatgagaa ggtgttacct
     2641 aaacattctt tgttatatga atatttcact gtttataatg aattaacaaa agtcaaatac
     2701 gtcactgaag gtatgagaaa accagcattc ttaagtggtg aacaaaagaa agctatcgtt
     2761 gacttgttat tcaaaactaa tcgtaaagtc actgtcaaac aacttaaaga ggactatttt
     2821 aagaaaatag agtgtttcga ttccgttgaa atcagtgggg ttgaggatag atttaatgct
     2881 agtttaggaa cttatcacga tttgttgaaa attatcaaag acaaagattt tttggataat
     2941 gaagaaaacg aagatatctt ggaggacatt gtattgactt tgactttgtt tgaggataga
     3001 gaaatgatcg aagaacgttt aaaaacttac gctcacttat tcgacgataa agtcatgaaa
     3061 caattaaaaa gaagaagata taccggttgg ggaagattat ctagaaagtt gattaatggt
     3121 attagagata agcaaagtgg taaaaccatc ttagatttcc ttaaaagtga tggttttgca
     3181 aacagaaact ttatgcagtt gattcatgat gatagtttga cctttaagga agatattcaa
     3241 aaagctcagg tttctggaca gggtgattca ttgcatgaac atattgccaa cttagcaggg
     3301 tctccagcta tcaaaaaggg aattttacaa actgttaaag ttgttgatga gttggtgaaa
     3361 gttatgggac gtcataagcc tgaaaatata gttatagaaa tggctagaga aaatcaaaca
     3421 actcagaaag gacaaaagaa ttctcgtgaa agaatgaaaa gaatagaaga aggaattaaa
     3481 gagttgggtt ctcaaatctt aaaagaacac ccagtcgaaa acacccagtt acagaacgag
     3541 aagctttact tgtactattt gcaaaacggg cgtgacatgt atgtagatca agagttggat
     3601 atcaatagac tttcagatta cgatgtcgat cacatagttc ctcagtcatt tttaaaagat
     3661 gattccattg acaacaaagt tttaacaaga tctgataagg ctagaggtaa atcagacaat
     3721 gtgccatcag aagaagtggt taagaaaatg aagaactatt ggagacaatt gttaaatgca
     3781 aagttgatta ctcagagaaa atttgacaac ttaactaaag ctgaaagagg aggattatcc
     3841 gaattagata aagctggatt cataaaacgt cagttggttg aaacaagaca aattactaaa
     3901 catgtagccc aaattttaga ttcccgaatg aatactaaat atgatgaaaa tgacaaatta
     3961 atcagagagg tcaaagtgat cacattaaag tcaaagttgg tgtcagattt ccgaaaggat
     4021 tttcaattct acaaggtgag agagatcaac aattatcatc atgctcacga cgcatatttg
     4081 aatgcagtgg taggaactgc cttaataaag aagtatccta agttagaatc cgaattcgtg
     4141 tatggtgatt ataaagtcta cgatgtcaga aagatgatag caaaatcaga acaagaaatt
     4201 gggaaagcca ccgcaaagta tttcttttac tccaacatca tgaatttctt taagaccgaa
     4261 atcaccttgg ctaacgggga aatcagaaaa cgtcctttga ttgaaacaaa tggagaaacc
     4321 ggtgaaattg tgtgggataa ggggagagat tttgctactg ttagaaaagt tttatcaatg
     4381 cctcaagtta atattgtaaa gaagactgaa gttcaaactg gtggtttctc taaggaatcc
     4441 attcttccaa aacgaaactc agacaagttg atcgcccgaa aaaaagattg ggatcctaag
     4501 aaatacggag gttttgattc tcctactgtc gcatattctg tcttggtcgt ggctaaagtt
     4561 gaaaagggta aatccaaaaa attgaaatct gtgaaagaat tgttaggtat taccatcatg
     4621 gagcgttcat cctttgagaa aaacccaatt gactttctcg aagcgaaggg ctataaagaa
     4681 gtgaagaaag atttgattat taagttgcca aagtattctc tctttgaact tgaaaatggg
     4741 agaaagagaa tgttggcttc agctggagaa ttgcaaaaag gaaacgagtt agctttgcct
     4801 tcaaagtacg ttaatttctt atacttagca tctcattatg aaaagttgaa ggggtcccct
     4861 gaagacaatg agcaaaagca attattcgta gaacaacata aacactattt ggatgagata
     4921 attgaacaaa tctccgagtt ttctaaaaga gttattttgg ctgatgcaaa tttggataaa
     4981 gttttatctg cttataataa gcatcgtgac aaaccaattc gagaacaagc tgaaaatatt
     5041 atccacttgt tcacattgac taacttggga gctccagccg cgtttaagta ctttgacacc
     5101 accattgacc gtaagagata tacttcaaca aaagaagtgt tagacgccac attgattcat
     5161 cagtccataa ctggtttata tgaaactaga atcgatttgt cacaattggg gggtgatagc
     5221 cgagcggatc ctaagaaaaa acgaaaagtc agtggtggtg gtagtgggtc cgggtcagga
     5281 ggttcatcca agttaggagg ttcaggaggg agtatggaac gagttagaat gatcaacgta
     5341 cagcgtttgt tagaggctgc agagtttttg gaaagacgag aacgagaatg cgagcatggt
     5401 tacgcatctt ccttcccatc tatgccatcc ccacgaggga gtggaggggg gtctgggtcc
     5461 ggttctggat ctgggagttc aaaattaggg ggatccgggg gatctatgga acgtgtccgt
     5521 atgattaatg tccaaagatt attagaagcc gcagaatttt tagaaagacg agaaagagaa
     5581 tgtgaacatg gttatgcatc atcatttcca agtatgcctt caccaagagg ttaacccggg
     5641 ggatccgagt gaaattctgg aaatctggaa atctggtttt gtattcttgt tattcttctt
     5701 tttgttatta catatataac ttgttacttt tttaaaaaaa tctttgttta ttttataaat
     5761 atataaaact aaatttaaga agaagagaaa aatgttttat ttgagagatt gaaattttac
     5821 ttgaatttag cttagctttt ataaagtatt attatgtaaa aaaacaaaac aaatatacat
     5881 taaaaagtta agactataaa atagccaccc aaggcatttc tatatcttgt tgttgttgtt
     5941 ttcatcttct gtatcagagg aacttatttt attattttcg tcacgggtat tttctcttgt
     6001 ttgatgattc atcccattca ttccatcata aaattctaga aggaccacct ttgattgtaa
     6061 atagtaataa ttaccaccct tatttaatta tttatttaac ttatttattt atttattata
     6121 catatataca aatctaataa agtgaaaatc tcccccttca catttataat tggccagttt
     6181 ttttcaaata agcattccaa ccagcatctc tatacctttt accttcaata tctggatctc
     6241 ttcctttacc aaacaatcct ctaccaacaa tgataatatc agttccagtg ctaacaactt
     6301 catcaacagt tctatattgt tgtcctaatc catcaccttt atcatctaat ccaactccag
     6361 gtgtcataat aagccaatca aatccttctt cttgtccacc catatcacgt tgggcaataa
     6421 atccaataac aaattcctta tcggatttag caatttcaac agttttttga gaatattctc
     6481 catacgaatt cgagctcgtt taaacgtcga cactggatgg cggcgttagt atcgaatcga
     6541 cagcagtata gcgaccagca ttcacatacg attgacgcat gatattactt tctgcgcact
     6601 taacttcgca tctgggcaga tgatgtcgag gcgaaaaaaa atataaatca cgctaacatt
     6661 tgattaaaat agaacaacta caatataaaa aaactataca aatgacaagt tcttgaaaac
     6721 aagaatcttt ttattgtcag tactgactcg agttattatg gacatggcat agacatatac
     6781 aaagcttgtt caccatcgga agcagtacca tcgtataaag cagtatccaa accacacaaa
     6841 gtgaaaccca ttcttctata agcatgaata gctggagcat taacattggt aacttccaac
     6901 cacaaatgac cagcacctct ttctctggcg aattcagtag ccaaacccat caaagctcta
     6961 ccaacaccat gacctctatg ttctggagca acttcaatat cttcaacagt caatcttctg
     7021 ttccaaccag aataagaaac aacaacgaaa ccagccaaat caccatcatc accataagca
     7081 acgaaagttc tagaatctgg atcaccatct tcaccagcat cggattcatc atcggattca
     7141 tcatctggga aaaccttagt caatggtgga tcaactggaa cttctctcaa agtgaaacca
     7201 tcaccagtag cagtaactct aaaaacagta tcggtagtga aagaaccatc caaagcttca
     7261 atagcttcag catcacctgg aacagaagtt ctgtatctat aagcagtatc atccaaagta
     7321 gtagacataa ttgtaggatc cggttgttta tgttcggatg tgatgtgaga actgtatcct
     7381 agcaagattt taaaaggaag tatatgaaag aagaacctca gtggcaaatc ctaacctttt
     7441 atatttctct acaggggcgc ggcgtgggga caattcaacg cgtctgtgag gggagcgttt
     7501 ccctgctcgc aggtctgcag cgaggagccg taatttttgc ttcgcgccgt gcggccatca
     7561 aaatgtatgg atgcaaatga ttatacatgg ggatgtatgg gctaaatgta cgggcgacag
     7621 tcacatcatg cccctgagct gcgcacgtca agactgtcaa ggagggtatt ctgggcctcc
     7681 atgtcgctgg ccgggtgacc cggcggggac gaggcaagct tgatatgcta atgatcccac
     7741 tgatgataat tcagctaaca tcaataaccc tcttggctct tggttggtgg tggtttcttt
     7801 agctccctgt tttaatcctt caactactcc attcccagtg acaccatgag cattagtaat
     7861 atctgcccaa ctactaattt tataaactcc accaatatat tgtttcttca cggtattacc
     7921 aatatcagca aattttctat cttcaaaaat cataaattga tgtttacgtg aaagttctaa
     7981 taatggttca atagtggatt cataggaaaa atcattgatt atatcaatat gagtcttgat
     8041 taagcataca taaggaccca atttatcaat taattcaagg aattccttag tggtatcaac
     8101 atcaattgat gcacataaat tggttttctt cagttccatt aatcgaaata atcgttgtgc
     8161 tactggtgag gcatgagttt ctgctctctc actataggtc ttagtgttga ctgtcatatc
     8221 ttttgtttgc tatttctatt tctatttctt tcttcaactg taaaaggggc gatatataaa
     8281 ccagtgtgta tggggttgtt gctcaggaat tgatcaatgt ttaaaagaat ggttgaaatc
     8341 atcattgaag aacaaaaaaa aagatttttt ctttcattat gttatctgta taatatgcag
     8401 gaaataagat tgcaaaaaaa tagccgtttt tttggatact atcaaacaag aggaatgact
     8461 aatacagaat tagtgttacg aatcaatggc actacagcaa ctttcaacaa aataatctac
     8521 gttcaaaata taatatatac tattaaataa aatcaaataa taaaataatt ttaaagaaag
     8581 tagtaccagc tctttttttt gtttccgttt ataccatcca aatcaattcc tattagtctc
     8641 caattcgccc tatagtgagt cgtattacaa ttcactggcc gtcgttttac aacgtcgtga
     8701 ctgggaaaac cctggcgtta cccaacttaa tcgccttgca gcacatcccc ctttcgccag
     8761 ctggcgtaat agcgaagagg cccgcaccga tcgcccttcc caacagttgc gcagcctgaa
     8821 tggcgaatgg gnnnnnnnnn nnnnnnnnnn nnnnnnnnnn nnnnnnnnnn nnnnnnnnnn
     8881 nnnnnnnnnn nnnnnnnnnn nnnnnnnnnn nnnnnnnnnn nnnnnnnnnn nnnnnnnnnn
     8941 nnnnnnnnnn nnnnncgccg gcaaaaaaaa gcaccaccga ctcggtgcca ctttttcaag
     9001 ttgataacgg actagcctta ttttaacttg ctatttctag ctctaaaact gaagagccat
     9061 taatgctctt cctcgaaatt aaaaatagtt tacgcaagtc tcgaacttcc accacaattt
     9121 aattgtaaga acgctgcgaa aacatattct ccaatcctat tgggccgaag tttcagctat
     9181 gccaaaggca tcaaattttt ttttataaaa ttttccactt ttccatacca gtgaaattat
     9241 cacgtgatgg agtgagtatc tataatattt gattgtttct ttgatgaggc aatactcgag
     9301 tatagttatt gaccaatgac ttttaccggc taaacaagtg gtattcaagc acaattcagt
     9361 tttctggatc tctaataatt gcaattgcaa ttgcttcaca tactctgttt ataattcagt
     9421 ttctttctct tgatgttact gatatattaa gttaataaat accaataact ttttttcaaa
     9481 aatcttctat tttcctttca attgattatt taaacacgaa tcgttaataa gctgtgattg
     9541 ctttttctct ttctttttct tttctttgtt caagtttgaa aaaaaaaaaa aaaggtttct
     9601 cttgttcgat gtagaattca gtgggttata gttgtaatga tatatggaat aaaaagaaag
     9661 aaagagaaga gaaagagaag aagagaagaa ttaagtaaac gtgtattaga atttaaaaat
     9721 taaaattcat gataatcttt aataataatt aactaagaat cacaaaattg aaaatttgaa
     9781 agaaaaaaga tcactccaag gtcgtgtcaa gtgactagaa attcttaatt aaaatagtta
     9841 taacaaaaaa agaaatttgt atataacaat taagtaaaag aaaaaaaagc aattcgcttt
     9901 gtataataat acccagaaaa atatattcat atattcataa atcaaacatg aaatgaagaa
     9961 tgctgaatca cttgatagga tttagttcca ttatggtact aagaagtaat attacttcta
    10021 tgaaaaggtt gaatccgaga tcaaaattca tcttttcata tactctggag aaaaaaaaaa
    10081 aagtaattgt agtaagaatg acaagtatca gttgagaaaa aaagtaacaa agagaaagct
    10141 cggaggaggc tccccaaagg ttttatcacc aatggtggta ccactaaccc aagaacagaa
    10201 aaagcattga tattttgaaa aatacaatac tcatctttta acccaaacct tttcttgtcc
    10261 tttaaaactt ttatctcatg tctgtccaaa gtcatattgt cttactactt tctctccttc
    10321 aacgtccttn nnnnnnnnnn nnnnnnnnnn nnnnnnnnnn nnnnnnnnnn nnnnnnnnnn
    10381 nnnnnnnnnn nnnnnnnnnn nnnnnnnnnn nnnnnnnnna nnnnnnnnnn nnnnnnnnnn
    10441 nnnnnnnnnn nnnnnnnnnn nnnnnnnnnc ctttgacgtt ggagtccacg ttctttaata
    10501 gtggactctt gttccaaact ggaacaacac tcaaccctat ctcggtctat tcttttgatt
    10561 tataagggat tttgccgatt tcggcctatt ggttaaaaaa tgagctgatt taacaaaaat
    10621 ttaacgcgaa ttttaacaaa atattaacgc ttacaattta ggtggcactt ttcggggaaa
    10681 tgtgcgcgga acccctattt gtttattttt ctaaatacat tcaaatatgt atccgctcat
    10741 gagacaataa ccctgataaa tgcttcaata atattgaaaa aggaagagta tgagtattca
    10801 acatttccgt gtcgccctta ttcccttttt tgcggcattt tgccttcctg tttttgctca
    10861 cccagaaacg ctggtgaaag taaaagatgc tgaagatcag ttgggtgcac gagtgggtta
    10921 catcgaactg gatctcaaca gcggtaagat ccttgagagt tttcgccccg aagaacgttt
    10981 tccaatgatg agcactttta aagttctgct atgtggcgcg gtattatccc gtattgacgc
    11041 cgggcaagag caactcggtc gccgcataca ctattctcag aatgacttgg ttgagtactc
    11101 accagtcaca gaaaagcatc ttacggatgg catgacagta agagaattat gcagtgctgc
    11161 cataaccatg agtgataaca ctgcggccaa cttacttctg acaacgatcg gaggaccgaa
    11221 ggagctaacc gcttttttgc acaacatggg ggatcatgta actcgccttg atcgttggga
    11281 accggagctg aatgaagcca taccaaacga cgagcgtgac accacgatgc ctgtagcaat
    11341 ggcaacaacg ttgcgcaaac tattaactgg cgaactactt actctagctt cccggcaaca
    11401 attaatagac tggatggagg cggataaagt tgcaggacca cttctgcgct cggcccttcc
    11461 ggctggctgg tttattgctg ataaatctgg agccggtgag cgtgggtctc gcggtatcat
    11521 tgcagcactg gggccagatg gtaagccctc ccgtatcgta gttatctaca cgacggggag
    11581 tcaggcaact atggatgaac gaaatagaca gatcgctgag ataggtgcct cactgattaa
    11641 gcattggtaa ctgtcagacc aagtttactc atatatactt tagattgatt taaaacttca
    11701 tttttaattt aaaaggatct aggtgaagat cctttttgat aatctcatga ccaaaatccc
    11761 ttaacgtgag ttttcgttcc actgagcgtc agaccccgta gaaaagatca aaggatcttc
    11821 ttgagatcct ttttttctgc gcgtaatctg ctgcttgcaa acaaaaaaac caccgctacc
    11881 agcggtggtt tgtttgccgg atcaagagct accaactctt tttccgaagg taactggctt
    11941 cagcagagcg cagataccaa atactgttct tctagtgtag ccgtagttag gccaccactt
    12001 caagaactct gtagcaccgc ctacatacct cgctctgcta atcctgttac cagtggctgc
    12061 tgccagtggc gataagtcgt gtcttaccgg gttggactca agacgatagt taccggataa
    12121 ggcgcagcgg tcgggctgaa cggggggttc gtgcacacag cccagcttgg agcgaacgac
    12181 ctacaccgaa ctgagatacc tacagcgtga gctatgagaa agcgccacgc ttcccgaagg
    12241 gagaaaggcg gacaggtatc cggtaagcgg cagggtcgga acaggagagc gcacgaggga
    12301 gcttccaggg ggaaacgcct ggtatcttta tagtcctgtc gggtttcgcc acctctgact
    12361 tgagcgtcga tttttgtgat gctcgtcagg ggggcggagc ctatggaaaa acgccagcaa
    12421 cgcggccttt ttacggttcc tggccttttg ctggcctttt gctcacatgt tctttcctgc
    12481 gttatcccct gattctgtgg ataaccgtat taccgccttt gagtgagctg ataccgctcg
    12541 ccgcagccga acgaccgagc gcagcgagtc agtgagcgag gaagcgtaag agcgcccaat
    12601 acgcaaaccg cctctccccg cgcgttggcc gattcattaa tgcagctggc acgacaggtt
    12661 tcccgactgg aaagcgggca gtgagcgcaa cgcaattaat gtgagttagc tcactcatta
    12721 ggcaccccag gctttacact ttatgcttcc ggctcgtatg ttgtgtggaa
//
