Features (pLannotate 1.2.2; 20 found; start..end, strand, type, name):
     27..131     +  promoter       AmpR promoter: bla
    132..992     +  CDS            AmpR: β-lactamase; bla; confers resistance to ampicillin, carbenicillin, and related antibiotics
   1163..1751    +  rep_origin     ori: high-copy-number ColE1/pMB1/pBR322/pUC origin of replication
   1934..2026    +  CDS            lacI (fragment): lac repressor; lacI; The lac repressor binds to the lac operator to inhibit transcription in E. coli. This inhibition can be relieved by adding lactose or isopropyl-β-D-thiogalactopyranoside (IPTG).
   2039..2060    +  protein_bind   CAP binding site: CAP binding activates transcription in the presence of cAMP. E. coli catabolite activator protein
   2075..2105    +  promoter       lac promoter: promoter for the E. coli lac operon
   2109..2131    +  protein_bind   lac operator (fragment): The lac repressor binds to the lac operator to inhibit transcription in E. coli. This inhibition can be relieved by adding lactose or isopropyl-β-D-thiogalactopyranoside (IPTG). lac repressor encoded by lacI
   2174..2192    +  promoter       T3 promoter: promoter for bacteriophage T3 RNA polymerase
   3237..7340    +  CDS            cas9: CAS9_STRP1 - Also known as csn1 From Streptococcus pyogenes serotype M1.
   7629..7751    +  CDS            Mxi1 (fragment): MXI1_MOUSE - Experimental evidence at protein level: Swiss-Prot protein existence level 1. Transcriptional repressor. MXI1 binds with MAX to form a sequence-specific DNA-binding protein complex which recognizes the core sequence 5'-CAC[GA]TG-3'. MXI1 thus antagonizes MYC transcriptional activity by competing for MAX. Isoform Short, which lacks a segment, has a much stronger suppressive potential and associates with a SIN3 homologous protein. From Mus musculus (Mouse).
   8293..8604    -  CDS            URA3 (fragment): PYRF_YEAST - Experimental evidence at protein level: Swiss-Prot protein existence level 1. From Saccharomyces cerevisiae (strain ATCC 204508 / S288c) (Baker's yeast).
   8671..8868    -  terminator     TEF terminator: Ashbya gossypii TEF terminator
   8886..9455    -  CDS            sta: STA_STRLA - Experimental evidence at protein level: Swiss-Prot protein existence level 1. Involved in resistance to streptothricin, a broad-spectrum antibiotic produced by streptomycetes. Detoxifies streptothricin via acetylation of the beta amino group of the first beta-lysyl moiety of streptothricin. From Streptomyces lavendulae.
   9469..9812    -  promoter       TEF promoter: Ashbya gossypii TEF promoter
   9852..10325   -  CDS            URA3 (fragment): PYRF_YEAST - Experimental evidence at protein level: Swiss-Prot protein existence level 1. From Saccharomyces cerevisiae (strain ATCC 204508 / S288c) (Baker's yeast).
  10767..10785   -  promoter       T7 promoter: promoter for bacteriophage T7 RNA polymerase
  10788..10945   +  CDS            lacZα (fragment): LacZα fragment of β-galactosidase; lacZ fragment
  10950..11080   +  rep_origin     f1 ori (fragment) (sequence partly withheld): f1 bacteriophage origin of replication; arrow indicates direction of (+) strand synthesis
  11093..11167   -  misc_RNA       gRNA scaffold: guide RNA scaffold for the Streptococcus pyogenes CRISPR/Cas9 system
  12455..12784   +  rep_origin     f1 ori (fragment) (sequence partly withheld): f1 bacteriophage origin of replication; arrow indicates direction of (+) strand synthesis
>Addgene plasmid #122378 | pRS159 | depositor full sequence | sequence record 233523 | pRS159 sequence 12784 bps
CAGGTGGCACTTTTCGGGGAAATGTGCGCGGAACCCCTATTTGTTTATTTTTCTAAATACATTCAAATAT
GTATCCGCTCATGAGACAATAACCCTGATAAATGCTTCAATAATATTGAAAAAGGAAGAGTATGAGTATT
CAACATTTCCGTGTCGCCCTTATTCCCTTTTTTGCGGCATTTTGCCTTCCTGTTTTTGCTCACCCAGAAA
CGCTGGTGAAAGTAAAAGATGCTGAAGATCAGTTGGGTGCACGAGTGGGTTACATCGAACTGGATCTCAA
CAGCGGTAAGATCCTTGAGAGTTTTCGCCCCGAAGAACGTTTTCCAATGATGAGCACTTTTAAAGTTCTG
CTATGTGGCGCGGTATTATCCCGTATTGACGCCGGGCAAGAGCAACTCGGTCGCCGCATACACTATTCTC
AGAATGACTTGGTTGAGTACTCACCAGTCACAGAAAAGCATCTTACGGATGGCATGACAGTAAGAGAATT
ATGCAGTGCTGCCATAAGCATGAGTGATAACACTGCGGCCAACTTACTTCTGACAACGATCGGAGGACCG
AAGGAGCTAACCGCTTTTTTTCACAACATGGGGGATCATGTAACTCGCCTTGATCGTTGGGAACCGGAGC
TGAATGAAGCCATACCAAACGACGAGCGTGACACCACGATGCCTGTAGCAATGGCAACAACGTTGCGCAA
ACTATTAACTGGCGAACTACTTACTCTAGCTTCCCGGCAACAATTAATAGACTGGATGGAGGCGGATAAA
GTTGCAGGACCACTTCTGCGCTCGGCCCTTCCGGCTGGCTGGTTTATTGCTGATAAATCTGGAGCCGGTG
AGCGTGGGTCTCGCGGTATCATTGCAGCACTGGGGCCAGATGGTAAGCCCTCCCGTATCGTAGTTATCTA
CACGACGGGCAGTCAGGCAACTATGGATGAACGAAATAGACAGATCGCTGAGATAGGTGCCTCACTGATT
AAGCATTGGTAACTGTCAGACCAAGTTTACTCATATATACTTTAGATTGATTTAAAACTTCATTTTTAAT
TTAAAAGGATCTAGGTGAAGATCCTTTTTGATAATCTCATGACCAAAATCCCTTAACGTGAGTTTTCGTT
CCACTGAGCGTCAGACCCCGTAGAAAAGATCAAAGGATCTTCTTGAGATCCTTTTTTTCTGCGCGTAATC
TGCTGCTTGCAAACAAAAAAACCACCGCTACCAGCGGTGGTTTGTTTGCCGGATCAAGAGCTACCAACTC
TTTTTCCGAAGGTAACTGGCTTCAGCAGAGCGCAGATACCAAATACTGTCCTTCTAGTGTAGCCGTAGTT
AGGCCACCACTTCAAGAACTCTGTAGCACCGCCTACATACCTCGCTCTGCTAATCCTGTTACCAGTGGCT
GCTGCCAGTGGCGATAAGTCGTGTCTTACCGGGTTGGACTCAAGACGATAGTTACCGGATAAGGCGCAGC
GGTCGGGCTGAACGGGGGGTTCGTGCACACAGCCCAGCTTGGAGCGAACGACCTACACCGAACTGAGATA
CCTACAGCGTGAGCATTGAGAAAGCGCCACGCTTCCCGAAGGGAGAAAGGCGGACAGGTATCCGGTAAGC
GGCAGGGTCGGAACAGGAGAGCGCACGAGGGAGCTTCCAGGGGGGAACGCCTGGTATCTTTATAGTCCTG
TCGGGTTTCGCCACCTCTGACTTGAGCGTCGATTTTTGTGATGCTCGTCAGGGGGGCCGAGCCTATGGAA
AAACGCCAGCAACGCGGCCTTTTTACGGTTCCTGGCCTTTTGCTGGCCTTTTGCTCACATGTTCTTTCCT
GCGTTATCCCCTGATTCTGTGGATAACCGTATTACCGCCTTTGAGTGAGCTGATACCGCTCGCCGCAGCC
GAACGACCGAGCGCAGCGAGTCAGTGAGCGAGGAAGCGTAAGAGCGCCCAATACGCAAACCGCCTCTCCC
CGCGCGTTGGCCGATTCATTAATGCAGCTGGCACGACAGGTTTCCCGACTGGAAAGCGGGCAGTGAGCGC
AACGCAATTAATGTGAGTTACCTCACTCATTAGGCACCCCAGGCTTTACACTTTATGCTTCCGGCTCCTA
TGTTGTGTGGAATTGTGAGCGGATAACAATTTCACACAGGAAACAGCTATGACCATGATTACGCCAAGCT
CGGAATTAACCCTCACTAAAGGGAACAAAAGCTGAATTGGAGGGTACCAGAGCTATTAAGATCACCAGCC
TCGTTTATAATAAACTTAGTCTAATATTTCTTTTGGACCAAAATAGAACTGTTCTCAGGTGGCAAAAAAC
AGCTTAAAGTCTGTGTTAAAAAAAGATCTCGGCTATGCCAATCAAAAAGGAGTGACATTATTATGTAAAA
GAAGAAATGTTGTAATTCCGCGAAACAACAATTTTAATGCTTACTGTGCCGCCACCAATATCCTATGGCC
AAGGGGCCTTTAAACATGCCACGGAAATATACAGTCAAAGTAAACCTACTATGTCTTTAGAGCCTTCAGG
ATCAATTGTTTTTAAATGAATGACTGCAAAACTAGAAAAGTAGCCTCTTACATAAGCAAGTCATTTGTAC
ACCGAGAGTTTAGTAACCAGTGAAGCAAGTATATCTGGCAAACCTGAAACTTATCTGTGAATTATAAAGC
TCATAAGTAAAAAGTGTAGAAAAGAAGATAAGGCACACCAAATACAAATTTGCAACAGTACAACGAATAT
TTCAGCGTCAAAACTAGAGAATAATAAAGAAAACGATCTTTTCAAAAAGAAAAAACCTTTTAGTTTTCCT
TTGTTGTTGTTGTGGGTGTGTGCTATTTATATTATATAGTTTACTCGTAATACCATAAAATATTCGGTTT
GATTAGGTTATTTTAATAAGCTAATTTGTTTTCTAATCGTGTAATTTATGCTGTGTATATTAAGTAGTGT
GTGTGCACTGCCCAAAAATGTTTGTTGTTTATAGTCGGTTAAAGAGAAAAAAGAAAAAAAGATCCATACA
CACACGTTAATTAGTTGTTCAACGTAATACACTTATATTTTGTTCTTATTTGCTTTCGGTCGCTGTTCTC
ACCAGGATTTATTGCCAACGAAACAATTTTTTTTTATATATTTTCAGATTTTTCTTTTTTTCCTTTCCTT
TCCTTTTCTAATTTTCACTCCTGGTTTTCTTTCTTTCTTAGAAACATTATCTCGATATTAATATTAAAAA
AATATAATCATTCAAAATGGATAAAAAATACTCCATAGGTTTGGCCATTGGAACCAATTCAGTTGGATGG
GCTGTAATCACTGATGAATATAAGGTTCCTTCTAAAAAGTTCAAAGTTTTAGGAAATACTGATAGACACT
CCATTAAAAAGAATTTAATTGGTGCCTTGTTGTTTGACAGTGGTGAAACAGCTGAAGCAACTCGTTTGAA
AAGAACAGCTAGAAGAAGATATACCAGAAGAAAGAACAGAATTTGTTACTTGCAAGAAATCTTTTCTAAT
GAAATGGCAAAGGTTGATGATTCTTTTTTTCATAGATTGGAAGAAAGTTTCTTAGTTGAAGAAGATAAGA
AACATGAAAGACATCCAATCTTTGGTAATATTGTAGATGAAGTGGCTTACCACGAAAAATATCCTACAAT
TTATCATTTGAGAAAAAAATTAGTTGACTCCACTGATAAAGCTGACTTAAGACTTATATATTTGGCATTG
GCTCACATGATCAAGTTCAGAGGTCACTTCTTAATTGAAGGTGATTTGAATCCAGATAATTCCGATGTCG
ACAAGTTGTTTATTCAATTGGTTCAAACTTACAACCAACTTTTCGAGGAAAATCCAATCAATGCCTCAGG
TGTGGATGCTAAAGCTATTTTATCTGCTAGATTGTCAAAAAGTAGACGTTTGGAAAATCTTATTGCCCAA
TTGCCAGGTGAAAAAAAAAATGGATTGTTTGGAAACTTAATTGCATTATCTTTGGGTTTGACCCCAAATT
TCAAATCAAACTTTGATTTGGCCGAGGATGCTAAACTTCAATTGTCTAAGGATACATACGATGACGATTT
AGATAATCTTCTTGCCCAAATTGGTGATCAATATGCAGATTTATTCTTGGCAGCTAAGAACTTGAGTGAT
GCAATTTTGTTAAGTGACATTTTGAGAGTCAACACAGAAATTACAAAAGCTCCTTTATCCGCCTCTATGA
TTAAAAGATATGATGAACACCATCAAGATTTAACCTTGTTGAAAGCTCTTGTACGTCAACAATTACCAGA
AAAGTATAAAGAAATATTCTTTGATCAATCTAAAAATGGTTACGCTGGTTATATTGATGGTGGTGCTAGT
CAAGAAGAATTTTATAAGTTTATCAAGCCAATTCTTGAAAAAATGGATGGTACTGAGGAATTGTTGGTTA
AGTTGAATCGAGAGGATTTACTTCGTAAGCAAAGAACATTTGATAACGGTTCTATCCCTCATCAAATCCA
CTTAGGTGAGTTACACGCTATCTTGAGACGTCAGGAAGATTTTTACCCTTTTTTGAAAGACAATCGTGAA
AAAATTGAAAAAATTTTGACTTTCAGAATTCCTTATTACGTCGGGCCATTGGCTAGAGGTAATTCTAGAT
TTGCATGGATGACTCGTAAATCTGAAGAGACTATCACCCCATGGAATTTTGAGGAAGTTGTTGATAAGGG
AGCCTCCGCTCAATCATTCATCGAGAGAATGACCAATTTCGACAAAAACTTGCCAAATGAGAAGGTGTTA
CCTAAACATTCTTTGTTATATGAATATTTCACTGTTTATAATGAATTAACAAAAGTCAAATACGTCACTG
AAGGTATGAGAAAACCAGCATTCTTAAGTGGTGAACAAAAGAAAGCTATCGTTGACTTGTTATTCAAAAC
TAATCGTAAAGTCACTGTCAAACAACTTAAAGAGGACTATTTTAAGAAAATAGAGTGTTTCGATTCCGTT
GAAATCAGTGGGGTTGAGGATAGATTTAATGCTAGTTTAGGAACTTATCACGATTTGTTGAAAATTATCA
AAGACAAAGATTTTTTGGATAATGAAGAAAACGAAGATATCTTGGAGGACATTGTATTGACTTTGACTTT
GTTTGAGGATAGAGAAATGATCGAAGAACGTTTAAAAACTTACGCTCACTTATTCGACGATAAAGTCATG
AAACAATTAAAAAGAAGAAGATATACCGGTTGGGGAAGATTATCTAGAAAGTTGATTAATGGTATTAGAG
ATAAGCAAAGTGGTAAAACCATCTTAGATTTCCTTAAAAGTGATGGTTTTGCAAACAGAAACTTTATGCA
GTTGATTCATGATGATAGTTTGACCTTTAAGGAAGATATTCAAAAAGCTCAGGTTTCTGGACAGGGTGAT
TCATTGCATGAACATATTGCCAACTTAGCAGGGTCTCCAGCTATCAAAAAGGGAATTTTACAAACTGTTA
AAGTTGTTGATGAGTTGGTGAAAGTTATGGGACGTCATAAGCCTGAAAATATAGTTATAGAAATGGCTAG
AGAAAATCAAACAACTCAGAAAGGACAAAAGAATTCTCGTGAAAGAATGAAAAGAATAGAAGAAGGAATT
AAAGAGTTGGGTTCTCAAATCTTAAAAGAACACCCAGTCGAAAACACCCAGTTACAGAACGAGAAGCTTT
ACTTGTACTATTTGCAAAACGGGCGTGACATGTATGTAGATCAAGAGTTGGATATCAATAGACTTTCAGA
TTACGATGTCGATCACATAGTTCCTCAGTCATTTTTAAAAGATGATTCCATTGACAACAAAGTTTTAACA
AGATCTGATAAGGCTAGAGGTAAATCAGACAATGTGCCATCAGAAGAAGTGGTTAAGAAAATGAAGAACT
ATTGGAGACAATTGTTAAATGCAAAGTTGATTACTCAGAGAAAATTTGACAACTTAACTAAAGCTGAAAG
AGGAGGATTATCCGAATTAGATAAAGCTGGATTCATAAAACGTCAGTTGGTTGAAACAAGACAAATTACT
AAACATGTAGCCCAAATTTTAGATTCCCGAATGAATACTAAATATGATGAAAATGACAAATTAATCAGAG
AGGTCAAAGTGATCACATTAAAGTCAAAGTTGGTGTCAGATTTCCGAAAGGATTTTCAATTCTACAAGGT
GAGAGAGATCAACAATTATCATCATGCTCACGACGCATATTTGAATGCAGTGGTAGGAACTGCCTTAATA
AAGAAGTATCCTAAGTTAGAATCCGAATTCGTGTATGGTGATTATAAAGTCTACGATGTCAGAAAGATGA
TAGCAAAATCAGAACAAGAAATTGGGAAAGCCACCGCAAAGTATTTCTTTTACTCCAACATCATGAATTT
CTTTAAGACCGAAATCACCTTGGCTAACGGGGAAATCAGAAAACGTCCTTTGATTGAAACAAATGGAGAA
ACCGGTGAAATTGTGTGGGATAAGGGGAGAGATTTTGCTACTGTTAGAAAAGTTTTATCAATGCCTCAAG
TTAATATTGTAAAGAAGACTGAAGTTCAAACTGGTGGTTTCTCTAAGGAATCCATTCTTCCAAAACGAAA
CTCAGACAAGTTGATCGCCCGAAAAAAAGATTGGGATCCTAAGAAATACGGAGGTTTTGATTCTCCTACT
GTCGCATATTCTGTCTTGGTCGTGGCTAAAGTTGAAAAGGGTAAATCCAAAAAATTGAAATCTGTGAAAG
AATTGTTAGGTATTACCATCATGGAGCGTTCATCCTTTGAGAAAAACCCAATTGACTTTCTCGAAGCGAA
GGGCTATAAAGAAGTGAAGAAAGATTTGATTATTAAGTTGCCAAAGTATTCTCTCTTTGAACTTGAAAAT
GGGAGAAAGAGAATGTTGGCTTCAGCTGGAGAATTGCAAAAAGGAAACGAGTTAGCTTTGCCTTCAAAGT
ACGTTAATTTCTTATACTTAGCATCTCATTATGAAAAGTTGAAGGGGTCCCCTGAAGACAATGAGCAAAA
GCAATTATTCGTAGAACAACATAAACACTATTTGGATGAGATAATTGAACAAATCTCCGAGTTTTCTAAA
AGAGTTATTTTGGCTGATGCAAATTTGGATAAAGTTTTATCTGCTTATAATAAGCATCGTGACAAACCAA
TTCGAGAACAAGCTGAAAATATTATCCACTTGTTCACATTGACTAACTTGGGAGCTCCAGCCGCGTTTAA
GTACTTTGACACCACCATTGACCGTAAGAGATATACTTCAACAAAAGAAGTGTTAGACGCCACATTGATT
CATCAGTCCATAACTGGTTTATATGAAACTAGAATCGATTTGTCACAATTGGGGGGTGATAGCCGAGCGG
ATCCTAAGAAAAAACGAAAAGTCAGTGGTGGTGGTAGTGGGTCCGGGTCAGGAGGTTCATCCAAGTTAGG
AGGTTCAGGAGGGAGTATGGAACGAGTTAGAATGATCAACGTACAGCGTTTGTTAGAGGCTGCAGAGTTT
TTGGAAAGACGAGAACGAGAATGCGAGCATGGTTACGCATCTTCCTTCCCATCTATGCCATCCCCACGAG
GGAGTGGAGGGGGGTCTGGGTCCGGTTCTGGATCTGGGAGTTCAAAATTAGGGGGATCCGGGGGATCTAT
GGAACGTGTCCGTATGATTAATGTCCAAAGATTATTAGAAGCCGCAGAATTTTTAGAAAGACGAGAAAGA
GAATGTGAACATGGTTATGCATCATCATTTCCAAGTATGCCTTCACCAAGAGGTTAACCCGGGGGATCCG
AGTGAAATTCTGGAAATCTGGAAATCTGGTTTTGTATTCTTGTTATTCTTCTTTTTGTTATTACATATAT
AACTTGTTACTTTTTTAAAAAAATCTTTGTTTATTTTATAAATATATAAAACTAAATTTAAGAAAAAGAG
AAAAATGTTTTATTTGAGAGATTGATATTTTACTTGAATTTAGCTTAGCTTTTATAAAGTATTATTATGT
AAAAAAACAAAACAAATATACATTAAAAAGTTAAGACTATAAAATAGCCACCCAAGGCATTTCTATATCT
TGTTGTTGTTGTTTTCATCTTCTGTATCAGAGGAACTTATTTTATTATTTTCGTCACGGGTATTTTCTCT
TGTTTGATGATTCATCCCATTCATTCCATCATAAAATTCTAGAAGGACCACCTTTGATTGTAAATAGTAA
TAATTACCACCCTTATTTAATTATTTATTTAACTTATTTATTTATTTATTCTACATATATACAAATCTAA
TAAAGTGAAAATCTCCCCCTTCACATTTATAATTGGCCAGTCTTTTTCAAATAAGCATTCCAACCAGCAT
TTCTATACCTTTTACCTTCAATATCTGGATCTCTTCCTTTACCAAACAATCCTCTACCAACAATGATAAT
ATCAGTTCCAGTGCTAACAACTTCATCAACAGTTCTATATTGTTGTCCTAATCCATCACCTTTATCATCT
AATCCAACTCCAGGTGTCATAATAAGCCAATCAAATCCTTCTTCTTGGCCACCCATATCACGTTGGGCAA
TAAATCCAATAACAAATTCCTTATCGGATTTAGCAATTTCAACAGTTTTTTGAGAATATTCTCCATAGTA
CCGAATTCGAGCTCGTTTAAACGTCGACACTGGATGGCGGCGTTAGTATCGAATCGACAGCAGTATAGCG
ACCAGCATTCACATACGATTGACGCATGATATTACTTTCTGCGCACTTAACTTCGCATCTGGGCAGATGA
TGTCGAGGCGAAAAAAAATATAAATCACGCTAACATTTGATTAAAATAGAACAACTACAATATAAAAAAA
CTATACAAATGACAAGTTCTTGAAAACAAGAATCTTTTTATTGTCAGTACTGACTCGAGTTATTATGGAC
ATGGCATAGACATATACAAAGCTTGTTCACCATCGGAAGCAGTACCATCGTATAAAGCAGTATCCAAACC
ACACAAAGTGAAACCCATTCTTCTATAAGCATGAATAGCTGGAGCATTAACATTGGTAACTTCCAACCAC
AAATGACCAGCACCTCTTTCTCTGGCGAATTCAGTAGCCAAACCCATCAAAGCTCTACCAACACCATGAC
CTCTATGTTCTGGAGCAACTTCAATATCTTCAACAGTCAATCTTCTGTTCCAACCAGAATAAGAAACAAC
AACGAAACCAGCCAAATCACCATCATCACCATAAGCAACGAAAGTTCTAGAATCTGGATCACCATCTTCA
CCAGCATCGGATTCATCATCGGATTCATCATCTGGGAAAACCTTAGTCAATGGTGGATCAACTGGAACTT
CTCTCAAAGTGAAACCATCACCAGTAGCAGTAACTCTAAAAACAGTATCGGTAGTGAAAGAACCATCCAA
AGCTTCAATAGCTTCAGCATCACCTGGAACAGAAGTTCTGTATCTATAAGCAGTATCATCCAAAGTAGTA
GACATAATTGTAGGATCCGGTTGTTTATGTTCGGATGTGATGTGAGAACTGTATCCTAGCAAGATTTTAA
AAGGAAGTATATGAAAGAAGAACCTCAGTGGCAAATCCTAACCTTTTATATTTCTCTACAGGGGCGCGGC
GTGGGGACAATTCAACGCGTCTGTGAGGGGAGCGTTTCCCTGCTCGCAGGTCTGCAGCGAGGAGCCGTAA
TTTTTGCTTCGCGCCGTGCGGCCATCAAAATGTATGGATGCAAATGATTATACATGGGGATGTATGGGCT
AAATGTACGGGCGACAGTCACATCATGCCCCTGAGCTGCGCACGTCAAGACTGTCAAGGAGGGTATTCTG
GGCCTCCATGTCGCTGGCCGGGTGACCCGGCGGGGACGAGGCAAGCTTGATTGCTAATGATCCCACTGAT
GATAATTCAGCTAACATCAATAACCCTCTTGGCTCTTGGTTGGTGGTGGTTTCTTTAGCTCCCTGTTTTA
ATCCTTCAACCACTCCATTCCCAGTGACACCATGAGCATTGGTAATATCTGCCCAACTACTAATTTTATA
AACTCCACCAATATATTGTTTCTTTACGGTATTACCAATATCAGCAAATTTTCTATCTTCAAAAATCATA
AATTGATGTTTACGTGAAAGTTCTAATAATGGTTCAATAGTGGATTCATAGGAAAAATCATTGATTATAT
CAATATGAGTCTTGATTAAGCATACATAAGGACCTAATTTATCAATTAATTCAAGGAATTCCTTAGTGGT
ATCAACGTCAATTGATGCACATAAATTGGTTTTCTTCAGTTCCATTAATCGAAATAATCGCTGTGCTACT
GGTGAGGCATGAGTTTCTGCTCTCTCACTATAGGTCTTAGTGTTGACTGTCATATCTTTTGTTTGCTATT
TCTATTTCTATTTCTTTCTTCAACTGTAAAAGGGGCGGTATATAAACCAGTGTGTATGGGGTTGTTGCTC
AGGAATTGATCAATGTTTAAAAGAATGGTTGAAATCATCATTGAAGAACAAAAAAAAAGATTTTTTCTTT
CATTATGTTATCTGTATAATATGCAGGAAATAAGATTGCAAAAAAATAGCCGTTTTTTTGGATACTATCA
AACAAGAGGAATGACTAATACAGAATTAGTGTTACGAATCAATGGCACTACAGCAACTTTCAACAAAATA
ATCTACGTTCAAAATATAATATATACTATTAAATAAAATCAAATAATAAAATAATTTTAAAGAAAGTAGT
ACCAGCTCTTTTTTTTGTTTCCGTTTATACCATCCAAATCAATTCCTATTAGTCGCCCTATAGTGAGTCG
TATTACAATTCACTGGCCGTCGTTTTACAACGTCGTGACTGGGAAAACCCTGGCGTTACCCAACTTAATC
GCCTTGCAGCACATCCCCCCTTCGCCAGCTGGCGTAATAGCGAAGAGGCCCGCACCGATCGCCCTTCCCA
ACAGTTGCGTAGCCTGAATGGCGAATGGG
[124 nt withheld, positions 10950-11073]
CGCCGGCAAAAAAAAGCACCACCGACTCGGTGCCACTTTTTCAAGTTGATAACGGACTAGCCTTATTTTA
ACTTGCTATTTCTAGCTCTAAAACTGAAGAGCCATTAATGCTCTTCCTCGAAATTAAAAATAGTTTACGC
AAGTCTCGAACTTCCACCACAATTTAATTGTAAGAACGCTGCGAAAACATATTCTCCAATCCTATTGGGC
CGAAGTTTCAGCTATGCCAAAGGCATCAAATTTTTTTTTATAAAATTTTCCACTTTTCCATACCAGTGAA
ATTATCACGTGATGGAGTGAGTATCTATAATATTTGATTGTTTCTTTGATGAGGCAATACTCGAGTATAG
TTATTGACCAATGACTTTTACCGGCTAAACAAGTGGTATTCAAGCACAATTCAGTTTTCTGGATCTCTAA
TAATTGCAATTGCAATTGCTTCACATACTCTGTTTATAATTCAGTTTCTTTCTCTTGATGTTACTGATAT
ATTAAGTTAATAAATACCAATAACTTTTTTTCAAAAATCTTCTATTTTCCTTTCAATTGATTATTTAAAC
ACGAATCGTTAATAAGCTGTGATTGCTTTTTCTTTTTCTTTTTCTTTTCTTTGTTCAAGTTTGAAAAAAG
TAAAAAAAAAGGTTTCTCTTGTTCGATGTAGAATTCAGTGGGTTATAGTTGTAATGATATATGGAATAAA
AAGAAAGAAAGAAAGAGAAGAGAAAGAGAAGAAGAGAAGAATTAAGTAAACGTGTATTAGAATTTAAAAA
TTAAAATTCATGATAATCTTTAATAATAATTAACTAAGAATCACAAAATTGAAAATTTGAAAGAAAAAAG
ATCACTCCAAGGTCGTGTCAAGTGACTAGAAATTCTTAATTAAAATAGTTATAACAAAAAAAGAAATTTG
TATATAACAATTAAGTAAAAGAAAAAAAAGCAATTCGCTTTGTATAATAATACCCAGAAAAATATATTCA
TATATTCATAAATCAAACATGAAATGAAGAATGCTGAATCACTTGATAGGATTTAGTTCCATTATGGTAC
TAAGAAGTAATATTACTTCTATGAAAAGGTTGAATCCGAGATCAAAATTCATCTTTTCATATACTCTGGA
GAAAAAAAAAAAAGTAATTGTAGTAAGAATGACAAGTATCAGTTGAGAAAAAAAGTAACAAAGAGAAAGC
TCGGAGGAGGCTCCCCAAAGGTTTTATCACCAATGGTGGTACCACTAACCCAAGAACAGAAAAAGCATTG
ATATTTTGAAAAAATACAATACTCATCTTTTAACCCGAACCTTTTCTTGTCCTTTAAAACTTTTATCTCA
TATCTGTCCAAAGTCATATTGTCTTACTACTTTCTCTCCTTCATCGTCCTT
[90 nt withheld, positions 12455-12544]
A
[49 nt withheld, positions 12546-12594]
CCTTTGACGTTGGAGTCCACGTTCTTTAATAGTGGACTCTTGTTCCAAACTGGAACAACACTCAACCCTA
TCTCGGTCTATTCTTTTGATTTATAAGGGATTTTGCCGATTTCGGCCTATTGGTTAAAAAATGAGCTGAT
TTAACAAAAATTTAACGCGAATTTTAACAAAATATTAACGTTTACAATTT
